>Addgene plasmid #124931 | pET_GFP-SZ2 | addgene full sequence | sequence record 245480 | Addgene NGS Result
ACAAGCGCTCATGAGCCCGAAGTGGCGAGCCCGATCTTCCCCATCGGTGATGTCGGCGATATAGGCGCCA
GCAACCGCACCTGTGGCGCCGGTGATGCCGGCCACGATGCGTCCGGCGTAGAGGATCGAGATCTCGATCC
CGCGAAATTAATACGACTCACTATAGGGGAATTGTGAGCGGATAACAATTCCCCTCTAGAAATAATTTTG
TTTAACTTTAAGAAGGAGATATACATATGCATCACCACCATCATCATGTGAGCAAGGGCGAGGAGCTGTT
CACCGGGGTGGTGCCCATCCTGGTCGAGCTGGACGGCGACGTAAACGGCCACAAGTTCAGCGTGTCCGGC
GAGGGCGAGGGCGATGCCACCTACGGCAAGCTGACCCTGAAGTTCATCTGCACCACCGGCAAGCTGCCCG
TGCCCTGGCCCACCCTCGTGACCACCCTGACCTACGGCGTGCAGTGCTTCAGCCGCTACCCCGACCACAT
GAAGCAGCACGACTTCTTCAAGTCCGCCATGCCCGAAGGCTACGTCCAGGAGCGCACCATCTTCTTCAAG
GACGACGGCAACTACAAGACCCGCGCCGAGGTGAAGTTCGAGGGCGACACCCTGGTGAACCGCATCGAGC
TGAAGGGCATCGACTTCAAGGAGGACGGCAACATCCTGGGGCACAAGCTGGAGTACAACTACAACAGCCA
CAACGTCTATATCATGGCCGACAAGCAGAAGAACGGCATCAAGGTGAACTTCAAGATCCGCCACAACATC
GAGGACGGCAGCGTGCAGCTCGCCGACCACTACCAGCAGAACACCCCCATCGGCGACGGCCCCGTGCTGC
TGCCCGACAACCACTACCTGAGCACCCAGTCCAAGCTGAGCAAAGACCCCAACGAGAAGCGCGATCACAT
GGTCCTGCTGGAGTTCGTGACCGCCGCCGGGATCACTCTCGGCATGGACGAGCTGTACAAGGGCGGCGGA
TCTGAGAATTTATATTTCCAGGGCGCTCGTAATGCATACCTGCGTAAAAAAATCGCGCGTTTAAAAAAAG
ACAACTTGCAACTTGAGCGCGACGAACAAAATTTGGAGAAAATAATCGCCAACCTTCGGGACGAGATCGC
GCGTCTGGAAAACGAGGTGGCTTCGCATGAGCAATAATGACTCGAGCACCACCACCACCACCACTGAGAT
CCGGCTGCTAACAAAGCCCGAAAGGAAGCTGAGTTGGCTGCTGCCACCGCTGAGCAATAACTAGCATAAC
CCCTTGGGGCCTCTAAACGGGTCTTGAGGGGTTTTTTGCTGAAAGGAGGAACTATATCCGGATTGGCGAA
TGGG
[124 nt withheld, positions 1335-1458]
C
[91 nt withheld, positions 1460-1550]
A
[49 nt withheld, positions 1552-1600]
CCTTTGACGTTGGAGTCCACGTTCTTT
[37 nt withheld, positions 1628-1664]
ACCCTATCTCGGTCTATTCTTTTGATTTATAAGGGATTTTGCCGATTTCGGCCTATTGGTTAAAAAATGA
GCTGATTTAACAAAAATTTAACGCGAATTTTAACAAAATATTAACGCTTACAATTTAGGTGGCACTTTTC
GGGGTACCCAGGTGGCACTTTTCGGGGAAATGTGCGCGGAACCCCTATTTGTTTATTTTTCTAAATACAT
TCAAATATGTATCCGCTCATGAATTAATTCTTAGAAAAACTCATCGAGCATCAAATGAAACTGCAATTTA
TTCATATCAGGATTATCAATACCATATTTTTGAAAAAGCCGTTTCTGTAATGAAGGAGAAAACTCACCGA
GGCAGTTCCATAGGATGGCAAGATCCTGGTATCGGTCTGCGATTCCGACTCGTCCAACATCAATACAACC
TATTAATTTCCCCTCGTCAAAAATAAGGTTATCAAGTGAGAAATCACCATGAGTGACGACTGAATCCGGT
GAGAATGGCAAAAGTTTATGCATTTCTTTCCAGACTTGTTCAACAGGCCAGCCATTACGCTCGTCATCAA
AATCACTCGCATCAACCAAACCGTTATTCATTCGTGATTGCGCCTGAGCGAGACGAAATACGCGATCGCT
GTTAAAAGGACAATTACAAACAGGAATCGAATGCAACCGGCGCAGGAACACTGCCAGCGCATCAACAATA
TTTTCACCTGAATCAGGATATTCTTCTAATACCTGGAATGCTGTTTTCCCGGGGATCGCAGTGGTGAGTA
ACCATGCATCATCAGGAGTACGGATAAAATGCTTGATGGTCGGAAGAGGCATAAATTCCGTCAGCCAGTT
TAGTCTGACCATCTCATCTGTAACATCATTGGCAACGCTACCTTTGCCATGTTTCAGAAACAACTCTGGC
GCATCGGGCTTCCCATACAATCGATAGATTGTCGCACCTGATTGCCCGACATTATCGCGAGCCCATTTAT
ACCCATATAAATCAGCATCCATGTTGGAATTTAATCGCGGCCTAGAGCAAGACGTTTCCCGTTGAATATG
GCTCATAACACCCCTTGTATTACTGTTTATGTAAGCAGACAGTTTTATTGTTCATGACCAAAATCCCTTA
ACGTGACCTAGGTCATGACCAAAATCCCTTAACGTGAGTTTTCGTTCCACTGAGCGTCAGACCCCGTAGA
AAAGATCAAAGGATCTTCTTGAGATCCTTTTTTTCTGCGCGTAATCTGCTGCTTGCAAACAAAAAAACCA
CCGCTACCAGCGGTGGTTTGTTTGCCGGATCAAGAGCTACCAACTCTTTTTCCGAAGGTAACTGGCTTCA
GCAGAGCGCAGATACCAAATACTGTTCTTCTAGTGTAGCCGTAGTTAGGCCACCACTTCAAGAACTCTGT
AGCACCGCCTACATACCTCGCTCTGCTAATCCTGTTACCAGTGGCTGCTGCCAGTGGCGATAAGTCGTGT
CTTACCGGGTTGGACTCAAGACGATAGTTACCGGATAAGGCGCAGCGGTCGGGCTGAACGGGGGGTTCGT
GCACACAGCCCAGCTTGGAGCGAACGACCTACACCGAACTGAGATACCTACAGCGTGAGCTATGAGAAAG
CGCCACGCTTCCCGAAGGGAGAAAGGCGGACAGGTATCCGGTAAGCGGCAGGGTCGGAACAGGAGAGCGC
ACGAGGGAGCTTCCAGGGGGAAACGCCTGGTATCTTTATAGTCCTGTCGGGTTTCGCCACCTCTGACTTG
AGCGTCGATTTTTGTGATGCTCGTCAGGGGGGCGGAGCCTATGGAAAAACGCCAGCAACGCGGCCTTTTT
ACGGTTCCTGGCCTTTTGCTGGCCTTTTGCTCACATGTTCTTTCCTGCGTTATCCCCTGATTCTGTGGAT
AACCGTATTACCGCCTTTGAGTGAGCTGATACCGCTCGCCGCAGCCGAACGACCGAGCGCAGCGAGTCAG
TGAGCGAGGAAGCGGAAGAGCGCCATAATCCATGATAAAGAAGACAGTCATAAGTGCGGCGACGATAGTC
ATGCCCCGCGCCCACCGGAAGGAGCTGACTGGGTTGAAGGCTCTCAAGGGCATCGGTCGAGATCCCGGTG
CCTAATGAGTGAGCTAACTTACATTAATTGCGTTGCGCTCACTGCCCGCTTTCCAGTCGGGAAACCTGTC
GTGCCAGCTGCATTAATGAATCGGCCAACGCGCGGGGAGAGGCGGTTTGCGTATTGGGCGCCAGGGTGGT
TTTTCTTTTCACCAGTGAGACGGGCAACAGCTGATTGCCCTTCACCGCCTGGCCCTGAGAGAGTTGCAGC
AAGCGGTCCACGCTGGTTTGCCCCAGCAGGCGAAAATCCTGTTTGATGGTGGTTAACGGCGGGATATAAC
ATGAGCTGTCTTCGGTATCGTCGTATCCCACTACCGAGATATCCGCACCAACGCGCAGCCCGGACTCGGT
AATGGCGCGCATTGCGCCCAGCGCCATCTGATCGTTGGCAACCAGCATCGCAGTGGGAACGATGCCCTCA
TTCAGCATTTGCATGGTTTGTTGAAAACCGGACATGGCACTCCAGTCGCCTTCCCGTTCCGCTATCGGCT
GAATTTGATTGCGAGTGAGATATTTATGCCAGCCAGCCAGACGCAGACGCGCCGAGACAGAACTTAATGG
GCCCGCTAACAGCGCGATTTGCTGGTGACCCAATGCGACCAGATGCTCCACGCCCAGTCGCGTACCGTCT
TCATGGGAGAAAATAATACTGTTGATGGGTGTCTGGTCAGAGACATCAAGAAATAACGCCGGAACATTAG
TGCAGGCAGCTTCCACAGCAATGGCATCCTGGTCATCCAGCGGATAGTTAATGATCAGCCCACTGACGCG
TTGCGCGAGAAGATTGTGCACCGCCGCTTTACAGGCTTCGACGCCGCTTCGTTCTACCATCGACACCACC
ACGCTGGCACCCAGTTGATCGGCGCGAGATTTAATCGCCGCGACAATTTGCGACGGCGCGTGCAGGGCCA
GACTGGAGGTGGCAACGCCAATCAGCAACGACTGTTTGCCCGCCAGTTGTTGTGCCACGCGGTTGGGAAT
GTAATTCAGCTCCGCCATCGCCGCTTCCACTTTTTCCCGCGTTTTCGCAGAAACGTGGCTGGCCTGGTTC
ACCACGCGGGAAACGGTCTGATAAGAGACACCGGCATACTCTGCGACATCGTATAACGTTACTGGTTTCA
CATTCACCACCCTGAATTGACTCTCTTCCGGGCGCTATCATGCCATACCGCGAAAGGTTTTGCGCCATTC
GATGGTGTCCGGGATCTCGACGCTCTCCCTTATGCGACTCCTGCATTAGGAAGCAGCCCAGTAGTAGGTT
GAGGCCGTTGAGCACCGCCGCCGCAAGGAATGGTGCATGCAAGGAGATGGCGCCCAACAGTCCCCCGGCC
ACGGGGCCTGCCACCATACCCACGCCGAA
Features (pLannotate 1.2.2; 16 found; start..end, strand, type, name):
    149..167     +  promoter       T7 promoter: promoter for bacteriophage T7 RNA polymerase
    168..192     +  protein_bind   lac operator: The lac repressor binds to the lac operator to inhibit transcription in E. coli. This inhibition can be relieved by adding lactose or isopropyl-β-D-thiogalactopyranoside (IPTG). lac repressor encoded by lacI
    207..229     +  RBS            RBS: efficient ribosome binding site from bacteriophage T7 gene 10 (Olins and Rangwala, 1989)
    258..971     +  CDS            mEGFP: mEGFP is a basic (constitutively fluorescent) green fluorescent protein published in 2002, derived from Aequorea victoria. It has moderate acid sensitivity.
   1167..1184    +  CDS            9xHis (fragment): 9xHis affinity tag
   1194..1243    +  CDS            SET1 (fragment): solubility-enhancement tag derived from T7 phage gene 10B
   1251..1298    +  terminator     T7 terminator: transcription terminator for bacteriophage T7 RNA polymerase
   1335..1763    +  rep_origin     f1 ori (sequence partly withheld): f1 bacteriophage origin of replication; arrow indicates direction of (+) strand synthesis
   1839..1896    +  promoter       AmpR promoter (fragment): bla
   1905..2720    -  CDS            KanR: aminoglycoside phosphotransferase; aph(3')-Ia; confers resistance to kanamycin in bacteria or G418 (Geneticin®) in eukaryotes
   2873..3461    +  rep_origin     ori: high-copy-number ColE1/pMB1/pBR322/pUC origin of replication
   3655..3754    -  CDS            TcR (fragment): tetracycline efflux protein; tet; confers resistance to tetracycline
   3769..3790    -  protein_bind   CAP binding site: CAP binding activates transcription in the presence of cAMP. E. coli catabolite activator protein
   3803..4885    -  CDS            lacI: lac repressor; lacI; The lac repressor binds to the lac operator to inhibit transcription in E. coli. This inhibition can be relieved by adding lactose or isopropyl-β-D-thiogalactopyranoside (IPTG).
   4886..4963    -  promoter       lacI promoter: lacI
   4971..127     -  CDS            TcR (fragment) (across the origin): tetracycline efflux protein; tet; confers resistance to tetracycline
