[The description below was written by a language model from this plasmid's Addgene catalogue record and pLannotate feature annotations shown in this document.]
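Description:
pET_GFP-SZ2 is a pET-family bacterial expression plasmid of about 5.1 kb for producing a GFP–SYNZIP2 fusion protein in E. coli. It replicates from a high-copy ColE1/pUC-type origin and is selected with kanamycin through an aph(3')-Ia (KanR) gene. An f1 phage origin is also present, along with short, non-functional remnants of a tetracycline resistance gene that appear to be backbone leftovers.

The expression cassette follows the standard T7lac design. A T7 promoter is followed immediately by a lac operator and the strong T7 gene 10 ribosome binding site, and a T7 terminator closes the unit. The plasmid carries its own lacI gene and promoter, so the lac repressor holds the cassette off until IPTG or lactose is added. Expression also requires a host that supplies T7 RNA polymerase. The annotated open reading frame begins with monomeric EGFP. The unannotated stretch of roughly 200 nt between mEGFP and the histidine tag presumably encodes the SYNZIP2 (SZ2) domain, a synthetic coiled-coil peptide that pairs with a cognate SynZip partner, though the feature table does not label it.

The catalogue entry lists the His tag as N-terminal on the insert, but the annotation detects a His-tag fragment downstream of mEGFP, near the 3' end of the coding region. The short "SET1" fragment just before the terminator is probably a backbone-derived match rather than a functional tag.

The associated publication concerns controllable protein phase separation and modular recruitment into membraneless organelles. In that context, the purified fluorescent fusion most plausibly serves as a coiled-coil-tagged cargo that can be recruited to a scaffold bearing the complementary partner.
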