Addgene plasmid #124931: pET_GFP-SZ2
Purpose: Expression of GFP-SZ2
Depositing lab: Matthew Good & Daniel Hammer & Benjamin Schuster. Depositing organization: University of Pennsylvania. Publication: Controllable protein phase separation and modular recruitment to form responsive membraneless organelles. Schuster BS, Reed EH, Parthasarathy R, Jahnke CN, Caldwell RM, Bermudez JG, Ramage H, Good MC, Hammer DA. Nat Commun. 2018 Jul 30;9(1):2985. doi: 10.1038/s41467-018-05403-1. PubMed 30061688.
Backbone
  Vector backbone: pET
  Vector type: Bacterial Expression
Growth in bacteria
  Bacterial resistance: Kanamycin, 50 μg/mL
  Growth temperature: 37°C
  Growth strain: DH5alpha
  Copy number: High Copy
Gene/Insert
  Gene/Insert name: GFP-SYNZIP2
  Mutation: SZ2 domain
  Tag / fusion protein: His (N terminal on insert); GFP (N terminal on insert)
  Cloning method: Gibson Cloning
Terms and licenses: Academic/Nonprofit Terms; Industry Terms: Not Available to Industry
How to cite: pET_GFP-SZ2 was a gift from Matthew Good & Daniel Hammer & Benjamin Schuster (Addgene plasmid # 124931 ; http://n2t.net/addgene:124931 ; RRID:Addgene_124931)
